Addgene plasmid #21760: pET28CLY1
Depositing lab: Maarten Merkx. Depositing organization: Technische Universiteit Eindhoven. Publication: Quantitative understanding of the energy transfer between fluorescent proteins connected via flexible peptide linkers. Evers TH, van Dongen EM, Faesen AC, Meijer EW, Merkx M. Biochemistry. 2006 Nov 7. 45(44):13183-92. 10.1021/bi061288t PubMed 17073440.
Backbone
  Vector backbone: pET28
  Backbone manufacturer: Novagen
  Backbone size w/o insert (bp): 5200
  Vector type: Bacterial Expression
Growth in bacteria
  Bacterial resistance: Kanamycin, 50 μg/mL
  Growth temperature: 37°C
  Growth strain: DH5alpha
  Growth instructions: BL21(DE3)
  Copy number: High Copy
Gene/Insert
  Gene/Insert name: ECFP -EYFP linked by flexible one SGGSGG repeats
  Insert size (bp): 1650
  Tag / fusion protein: His (N terminal on backbone)
  Cloning method: Restriction Enzyme; 5′ cloning site XbaI (not destroyed); 3′ cloning site NotI (not destroyed)
  Sequencing primers: 5′ T7
Resource information
  A portion of this plasmid was derived from a plasmid made by: ECFP and EYFP genes were obtained from BD Biosciences
Terms and licenses: Academic/Nonprofit Terms; Industry Terms: Not Available to Industry
How to cite: pET28CLY1 was a gift from Maarten Merkx (Addgene plasmid # 21760 ; http://n2t.net/addgene:21760 ; RRID:Addgene_21760)
