[The description below was written by a language model from this plasmid's Addgene catalogue record and pLannotate feature annotations shown in this document.]
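Description:
pET28CLY1 is a bacterial expression plasmid built on the Novagen pET28 backbone that produces a tandem fusion of two Aequorea-derived fluorescent proteins, ECFP followed by EYFP, joined by a short flexible glycine/serine linker (a single SGGSGG-type repeat according to the record). The fusion was cloned between XbaI and NotI sites. Transcription is driven by a T7 promoter with an adjacent lac operator and the T7 gene 10 ribosome binding site, and ends at the T7 terminator. A plasmid-borne lacI gene with its own promoter supplies repressor, so expression is IPTG-inducible in hosts that provide T7 RNA polymerase, such as the BL21(DE3) strain named in the record. The protein carries the backbone's N-terminal His tag followed by a thrombin cleavage site, which allows metal-affinity purification and optional tag removal. The annotation also detects a His-tag coding fragment downstream of EYFP, but the record does not say whether it is in frame and translated.

The plasmid is selected with kanamycin through the aph(3')-Ia gene and replicates from a ColE1/pBR322-type origin. The bom and rop elements are also present, although the catalogue lists the plasmid as high copy. An f1 origin is included for single-stranded DNA production. The short fragments annotated as TcR, AmpR promoter, capTEV and SET1 are most likely backbone remnants or partial sequence matches rather than functional parts.

The associated publication title indicates that the construct belongs to a study of energy transfer between fluorescent proteins connected by flexible peptide linkers. It appears to represent the shortest-linker case, in which ECFP acts as FRET donor and EYFP as acceptor. The purified protein would be suited to measuring how linker length and flexibility affect FRET efficiency.
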