Features (pLannotate 1.2.2; 22 found; start..end, strand, type, name):
    200..218     +  promoter       T7 promoter: promoter for bacteriophage T7 RNA polymerase
    219..243     +  protein_bind   lac operator: The lac repressor binds to the lac operator to inhibit transcription in E. coli. This inhibition can be relieved by adding lactose or isopropyl-β-D-thiogalactopyranoside (IPTG). lac repressor encoded by lacI
    258..280     +  RBS            RBS: efficient ribosome binding site from bacteriophage T7 gene 10 (Olins and Rangwala, 1989)
    299..315     +  CDS            capTEV™ (fragment): composite tag for in vivo biotinylation, TEV protease cleavage, and 6xHis tagging
    326..343     +  CDS            thrombin site: thrombin recognition and cleavage site
    347..1063    +  CDS            ECFP: ECFP is a basic (constitutively fluorescent) cyan fluorescent protein published in 1996, derived from Aequorea victoria. It has low acid sensitivity.
   1097..1816    +  CDS            EYFP: enhanced YFP mammalian codon-optimized
   1833..1850    +  CDS            9xHis (fragment): 9xHis affinity tag
   1860..1909    +  CDS            SET1 (fragment): solubility-enhancement tag derived from T7 phage gene 10B
   1917..1964    +  terminator     T7 terminator: transcription terminator for bacteriophage T7 RNA polymerase
   2001..2429    +  rep_origin     f1 ori (sequence partly withheld): f1 bacteriophage origin of replication; arrow indicates direction of (+) strand synthesis
   2482..2539    +  promoter       AmpR promoter (fragment): bla
   2548..3363    -  CDS            KanR: aminoglycoside phosphotransferase; aph(3')-Ia; confers resistance to kanamycin in bacteria or G418 (Geneticin®) in eukaryotes
   3485..4073    +  rep_origin     ori: high-copy-number ColE1/pMB1/pBR322/pUC origin of replication
   4259..4398    -  misc_feature   bom: basis of mobility region from pBR322
   4500..4691    -  CDS            rop: Rop protein, which maintains plasmids at low copy number; rop
   4708..5088    +  CDS            YPB1_ECOLX: Protein predicted: Swiss-Prot protein existence level 4. From Escherichia coli.
   5160..5451    -  CDS            TcR (fragment): tetracycline efflux protein; tet; confers resistance to tetracycline
   5466..5487    -  protein_bind   CAP binding site: CAP binding activates transcription in the presence of cAMP. E. coli catabolite activator protein
   5500..6582    -  CDS            lacI: lac repressor; lacI; The lac repressor binds to the lac operator to inhibit transcription in E. coli. This inhibition can be relieved by adding lactose or isopropyl-β-D-thiogalactopyranoside (IPTG).
   6583..6660    -  promoter       lacI promoter: lacI
   6668..178     -  CDS            TcR (fragment) (across the origin): tetracycline efflux protein; tet; confers resistance to tetracycline
>Addgene plasmid #21760 | pET28CLY1 | addgene full sequence | sequence record 401165 | Addgene NGS Result
GGCGCCCAACAGTCCCCCGGCCACGGGGCCTGCCACCATACCCACGCCGAAACAAGCGCTCATGAGCCCG
AAGTGGCGAGCCCGATCTTCCCCATCGGTGATGTCGGCGATATAGGCGCCAGCAACCGCACCTGTGGCGC
CGGTGATGCCGGCCACGATGCGTCCGGCGTAGAGGATCGAGATCTCGATCCCGCGAAATTAATACGACTC
ACTATAGGGGAATTGTGAGCGGATAACAATTCCCCTCTAGAAATAATTTTGTTTAACTTTAAGAAGGAGA
TATACTATGGGCAGCAGCCATCATCATCATCATCACAGCAGCGGCCTGGTGCCGCGCGGCAGCCATATGG
TGAGCAAGGGCGAGGAGCTGTTCACCGGGGTGGTGCCCATCCTGGTCGAGCTGGACGGCGACGTAAACGG
CCACAAGTTCAGCGTGTCCGGCGAGGGCGAGGGCGATGCCACCTACGGCAAGCTGACCCTGAAGTTCATC
TGCACCACCGGCAAGCTGCCCGTGCCCTGGCCCACCCTCGTGACCACCCTGACCTGGGGCGTGCAGTGCT
TCAGCCGCTACCCCGACCACATGAAGCAGCACGACTTCTTCAAGTCCGCCATGCCCGAAGGCTACGTCCA
GGAGCGCACCATCTTCTTCAAGGACGACGGCAACTACAAGACCCGCGCCGAGGTGAAGTTCGAGGGCGAC
ACCCTGGTGAACCGCATCGAGCTGAAGGGCATCGACTTCAAGGAGGACGGCAACATCCTGGGGCACAAGC
TGGAGTACAACTACATCAGCCACAACGTCTATATCACCGCCGACAAGCAGAAGAACGGCATCAAGGCCAA
CTTCAAGATCCGCCACAACATCGAGGACGGCAGCGTGCAGCTCGCCGACCACTACCAGCAGAACACCCCC
ATCGGCGACGGCCCCGTGCTGCTGCCCGACAACCACTACCTGAGCACCCAGTCCGCCCTGAGCAAAGACC
CCAACGAGAAGCGCGATCACATGGTCCTGCTGGAGTTCGTGACCGCCGCCGGGATCACTCTCGGCATGGA
CGAGCTGTACAAGTCCGGAATTCGTGGTGGATCCGGAGGTAGCACCATGGTGAGCAAGGGCGAGGAGCTG
TTCACCGGGGTGGTGCCCATCCTGGTCGAGCTGGACGGCGACGTAAACGGCCACAAGTTCAGCGTGTCCG
GCGAGGGCGAGGGCGATGCCACCTACGGCAAGCTGACCCTGAAGTTCATCTGCACCACCGGCAAGCTGCC
CGTGCCCTGGCCCACCCTCGTGACCACCTTCGGCTACGGCCTGCAGTGCTTCGCCCGCTACCCCGACCAC
ATGAAGCAGCACGACTTCTTCAAGTCCGCCATGCCCGAAGGCTACGTCCAGGAGCGCACCATCTTCTTCA
AGGACGACGGCAACTACAAGACCCGCGCCGAGGTGAAGTTCGAGGGCGACACCCTGGTGAACCGCATCGA
GCTGAAGGGCATCGACTTCAAGGAGGACGGCAACATCCTGGGGCACAAGCTGGAGTACAACTACAACAGC
CACAACGTCTATATCATGGCCGACAAGCAGAAGAACGGCATCAAGGTGAACTTCAAGATCCGCCACAACA
TCGAGGACGGCAGCGTGCAGCTCGCCGACCACTACCAGCAGAACACCCCCATCGGCGACGGCCCCGTGCT
GCTGCCCGACAACCACTACCTGAGCTACCAGTCCGCCCTGAGCAAAGACCCCAACGAGAAGCGCGATCAC
ATGGTCCTGCTGGAGTTCGTGACCGCCGCCGGGATCACTCTCGGCATGGACGAGCTGTACAAGTAAAGCG
GCCGCACTCGAGCACCACCACCACCACCACTGAGATCCGGCTGCTAACAAAGCCCGAAAGGAAGCTGAGT
TGGCTGCTGCCACCGCTGAGCAATAACTAGCATAACCCCTTGGGGCCTCTAAACGGGTCTTGAGGGGTTT
TTTGCTGAAAGGAGGAACTATATCCGGATTGGCGAATGGG
[124 nt withheld, positions 2001-2124]
C
[91 nt withheld, positions 2126-2216]
A
[49 nt withheld, positions 2218-2266]
CCTTTGACGTTGGAGTCCACGTTCTTT
[37 nt withheld, positions 2294-2330]
ACCCTATCTCGGTCTATTCTTTTGATTTATAAGGGATTTTGCCGATTTCGGCCTATTGGTTAAAAAATGA
GCTGATTTAACAAAAATTTAACGCGAATTTTAACAAAATATTAACGCTTACAATTTAGGTGGCACTTTTC
GGGGAAATGTGCGCGGAACCCCTATTTGTTTATTTTTCTAAATACATTCAAATATGTATCCGCTCATGAA
TTAATTCTTAGAAAAACTCATCGAGCATCAAATGAAACTGCAATTTATTCATATCAGGATTATCAATACC
ATATTTTTGAAAAAGCCGTTTCTGTAATGAAGGAGAAAACTCACCGAGGCAGTTCCATAGGATGGCAAGA
TCCTGGTATCGGTCTGCGATTCCGACTCGTCCAACATCAATACAACCTATTAATTTCCCCTCGTCAAAAA
TAAGGTTATCAAGTGAGAAATCACCATGAGTGACGACTGAATCCGGTGAGAATGGCAAAAGTTTATGCAT
TTCTTTCCAGACTTGTTCAACAGGCCAGCCATTACGCTCGTCATCAAAATCACTCGCATCAACCAAACCG
TTATTCATTCGTGATTGCGCCTGAGCGAGACGAAATACGCGATCGCTGTTAAAAGGACAATTACAAACAG
GAATCGAATGCAACCGGCGCAGGAACACTGCCAGCGCATCAACAATATTTTCACCTGAATCAGGATATTC
TTCTAATACCTGGAATGCTGTTTTCCCGGGGATCGCAGTGGTGAGTAACCATGCATCATCAGGAGTACGG
ATAAAATGCTTGATGGTCGGAAGAGGCATAAATTCCGTCAGCCAGTTTAGTCTGACCATCTCATCTGTAA
CATCATTGGCAACGCTACCTTTGCCATGTTTCAGAAACAACTCTGGCGCATCGGGCTTCCCATACAATCG
ATAGATTGTCGCACCTGATTGCCCGACATTATCGCGAGCCCATTTATACCCATATAAATCAGCATCCATG
TTGGAATTTAATCGCGGCCTAGAGCAAGACGTTTCCCGTTGAATATGGCTCATAACACCCCTTGTATTAC
TGTTTATGTAAGCAGACAGTTTTATTGTTCATGACCAAAATCCCTTAACGTGAGTTTTCGTTCCACTGAG
CGTCAGACCCCGTAGAAAAGATCAAAGGATCTTCTTGAGATCCTTTTTTTCTGCGCGTAATCTGCTGCTT
GCAAACAAAAAAACCACCGCTACCAGCGGTGGTTTGTTTGCCGGATCAAGAGCTACCAACTCTTTTTCCG
AAGGTAACTGGCTTCAGCAGAGCGCAGATACCAAATACTGTCCTTCTAGTGTAGCCGTAGTTAGGCCACC
ACTTCAAGAACTCTGTAGCACCGCCTACATACCTCGCTCTGCTAATCCTGTTACCAGTGGCTGCTGCCAG
TGGCGATAAGTCGTGTCTTACCGGGTTGGACTCAAGACGATAGTTACCGGATAAGGCGCAGCGGTCGGGC
TGAACGGGGGGTTCGTGCACACAGCCCAGCTTGGAGCGAACGACCTACACCGAACTGAGATACCTACAGC
GTGAGCTATGAGAAAGCGCCACGCTTCCCGAAGGGAGAAAGGCGGACAGGTATCCGGTAAGCGGCAGGGT
CGGAACAGGAGAGCGCACGAGGGAGCTTCCAGGGGGAAACGCCTGGTATCTTTATAGTCCTGTCGGGTTT
CGCCACCTCTGACTTGAGCGTCGATTTTTGTGATGCTCGTCAGGGGGGCGGAGCCTATGGAAAAACGCCA
GCAACGCGGCCTTTTTACGGTTCCTGGCCTTTTGCTGGCCTTTTGCTCACATGTTCTTTCCTGCGTTATC
CCCTGATTCTGTGGATAACCGTATTACCGCCTTTGAGTGAGCTGATACCGCTCGCCGCAGCCGAACGACC
GAGCGCAGCGAGTCAGTGAGCGAGGAAGCGGAAGAGCGCCTGATGCGGTATTTTCTCCTTACGCATCTGT
GCGGTATTTCACACCGCAATGGTGCACTCTCAGTACAATCTGCTCTGATGCCGCATAGTTAAGCCAGTAT
ACACTCCGCTATCGCTACGTGACTGGGTCATGGCTGCGCCCCGACACCCGCCAACACCCGCTGACGCGCC
CTGACGGGCTTGTCTGCTCCCGGCATCCGCTTACAGACAAGCTGTGACCGTCTCCGGGAGCTGCATGTGT
CAGAGGTTTTCACCGTCATCACCGAAACGCGCGAGGCAGCTGCGGTAAAGCTCATCAGCGTGGTCGTGAA
GCGATTCACAGATGTCTGCCTGTTCATCCGCGTCCAGCTCGTTGAGTTTCTCCAGAAGCGTTAATGTCTG
GCTTCTGATAAAGCGGGCCATGTTAAGGGCGGTTTTTTCCTGTTTGGTCACTGATGCCTCCGTGTAAGGG
GGATTTCTGTTCATGGGGGTAATGATACCGATGAAACGAGAGAGGATGCTCACGATACGGGTTACTGATG
ATGAACATGCCCGGTTACTGGAACGTTGTGAGGGTAAACAACTGGCGGTATGGATGCGGCGGGACCAGAG
AAAAATCACTCAGGGTCAATGCCAGCGCTTCGTTAATACAGATGTAGGTGTTCCACAGGGTAGCCAGCAG
CATCCTGCGATGCAGATCCGGAACATAATGGTGCAGGGCGCTGACTTCCGCGTTTCCAGACTTTACGAAA
CACGGAAACCGAAGACCATTCATGTTGTTGCTCAGGTCGCAGACGTTTTGCAGCAGCAGTCGCTTCACGT
TCGCTCGCGTATCGGTGATTCATTCTGCTAACCAGTAAGGCAACCCCGCCAGCCTAGCCGGGTCCTCAAC
GACAGGAGCACGATCATGCGCACCCGTGGGGCCGCCATGCCGGCGATAATGGCCTGCTTCTCGCCGAAAC
GTTTGGTGGCGGGACCAGTGACGAAGGCTTGAGCGAGGGCGTGCAAGATTCCGAATACCGCAAGCGACAG
GCCGATCATCGTCGCGCTCCAGCGAAAGCGGTCCTCGCCGAAAATGACCCAGAGCGCTGCCGGCACCTGT
CCTACGAGTTGCATGATAAAGAAGACAGTCATAAGTGCGGCGACGATAGTCATGCCCCGCGCCCACCGGA
AGGAGCTGACTGGGTTGAAGGCTCTCAAGGGCATCGGTCGAGATCCCGGTGCCTAATGAGTGAGCTAACT
TACATTAATTGCGTTGCGCTCACTGCCCGCTTTCCAGTCGGGAAACCTGTCGTGCCAGCTGCATTAATGA
ATCGGCCAACGCGCGGGGAGAGGCGGTTTGCGTATTGGGCGCCAGGGTGGTTTTTCTTTTCACCAGTGAG
ACGGGCAACAGCTGATTGCCCTTCACCGCCTGGCCCTGAGAGAGTTGCAGCAAGCGGTCCACGCTGGTTT
GCCCCAGCAGGCGAAAATCCTGTTTGATGGTGGTTAACGGCGGGATATAACATGAGCTGTCTTCGGTATC
GTCGTATCCCACTACCGAGATATCCGCACCAACGCGCAGCCCGGACTCGGTAATGGCGCGCATTGCGCCC
AGCGCCATCTGATCGTTGGCAACCAGCATCGCAGTGGGAACGATGCCCTCATTCAGCATTTGCATGGTTT
GTTGAAAACCGGACATGGCACTCCAGTCGCCTTCCCGTTCCGCTATCGGCTGAATTTGATTGCGAGTGAG
ATATTTATGCCAGCCAGCCAGACGCAGACGCGCCGAGACAGAACTTAATGGGCCCGCTAACAGCGCGATT
TGCTGGTGACCCAATGCGACCAGATGCTCCACGCCCAGTCGCGTACCGTCTTCATGGGAGAAAATAATAC
TGTTGATGGGTGTCTGGTCAGAGACATCAAGAAATAACGCCGGAACATTAGTGCAGGCAGCTTCCACAGC
AATGGCATCCTGGTCATCCAGCGGATAGTTAATGATCAGCCCACTGACGCGTTGCGCGAGAAGATTGTGC
ACCGCCGCTTTACAGGCTTCGACGCCGCTTCGTTCTACCATCGACACCACCACGCTGGCACCCAGTTGAT
CGGCGCGAGATTTAATCGCCGCGACAATTTGCGACGGCGCGTGCAGGGCCAGACTGGAGGTGGCAACGCC
AATCAGCAACGACTGTTTGCCCGCCAGTTGTTGTGCCACGCGGTTGGGAATGTAATTCAGCTCCGCCATC
GCCGCTTCCACTTTTTCCCGCGTTTTCGCAGAAACGTGGCTGGCCTGGTTCACCACGCGGGAAACGGTCT
GATAAGAGACACCGGCATACTCTGCGACATCGTATAACGTTACTGGTTTCACATTCACCACCCTGAATTG
ACTCTCTTCCGGGCGCTATCATGCCATACCGCGAAAGGTTTTGCGCCATTCGATGGTGTCCGGGATCTCG
ACGCTCTCCCTTATGCGACTCCTGCATTAGGAAGCAGCCCAGTAGTAGGTTGAGGCCGTTGAGCACCGCC
GCCGCAAGGAATGGTGCATGCAAGGAGAT
