>Addgene plasmid #21760 | pET28CLY1 | addgene partial sequence | sequence record 63389 | T7
GGATAACAATTCCCCTCTAGAAATAATTTTGTTTAACTTTAAGAAGGAGATATACTATGGGCAGCAGCCA
TCATCATCATCATCACAGCAGCGGCCTGGTGCCGCGCGGCAGCCATATGGTGAGCAAGGGCGAGGAGCTG
TTCACCGGGGTGGTGCCCATCCTGGTCGAGCTGGACGGCGACGTAAACGGCCACAAGTTCAGCGTGTCCG
GCGAGGGCGAGGGCGATGCCACCTACGGCAAGCTGACCCTGAAGTTCATCTGCACCACCGGCAAGCTGCC
CGTGCCCTGGCCCACCCTCGTGACCACCCTGACCTGGGGCGTGCAGTGCTTCAGCCGCTACCCCGACCAC
ATGAAGCAGCACGACTTCTTCAAGTCCGCCATGCCCGAAGGCTACGTCCAGGAGCGCACCATCTTCTTCA
AGGACGACGGCAACTACAAGACCCGCGCCGAGGTGAAGTTCGAGGGCGACACCCTGGTGAACCGCATCGA
GCTGAAGGGCATCGACTTCAAGGAGGACGGCAACATCCTGGGGCACAAGCTGGAGTACAACTACATCAGC
CACAACGTCTATATCACCGCCGACAAGCAGAAGAACGGCATCAAGGCCAACTTCAAGATCCGCCACAACA
TCGAGGACGGCAGCGTGCAGCTCGCCGACCACTACCAGCAGAACACCCCCATCGGCGACGGCCCCGTGCT
GCTGCCCGACAACCACTACCTGAGCACCCAGTCCGCCCTGAGCAAAGACCCCAACGAGAAGCGCGATCAC
ATGGTCCTGCTGGAGTTCGTGACCGCCGCCGGGATCACTCTCGGCATGGACGAGCTGTACAAGTCCGGAA
TTCGTGGTGGATCCGGAGGTAGCACCATGGTGAGCAAGGGCGAGGAGCTGTTCACCGGGGTGGTGCCCAT
CCTGGTCGAGCTGGACGGCGACGTAAACGGCCACAAGTTCAGCGTGTC
