>Addgene plasmid #21760 | pET28CLY1 | addgene partial sequence | sequence record 63752 | T7-term
TCAGCTTCCTTTCGGGCTTTGTTAGCAGCCGGATCTCAGTGGTGGTGGTGGTGGTGCTCGAGTGCGGCCG
CTTTACTTGTACAGCTCGTCCATGCCGAGAGTGATCCCGGCGGCGGTCACGAACTCCAGCAGGACCATGT
GATCGCGCTTCTCGTTGGGGTCTTTGCTCAGGGCGGACTGGTAGCTCAGGTAGTGGTTGTCGGGCAGCAG
CACGGGGCCGTCGCCGATGGGGGTGTTCTGCTGGTAGTGGTCGGCGAGCTGCACGCTGCCGTCCTCGATG
TTGTGGCGGATCTTGAAGTTCACCTTGATGCCGTTCTTCTGCTTGTCGGCCATGATATAGACGTTGTGGC
TGTTGTAGTTGTACTCCAGCTTGTGCCCCAGGATGTTGCCGTCCTCCTTGAAGTCGATGCCCTTCAGCTC
GATGCGGTTCACCAGGGTGTCGCCCTCGAACTTCACCTCGGCGCGGGTCTTGTAGTTGCCGTCGTCCTTG
AAGAAGATGGTGCGCTCCTGGACGTAGCCTTCGGGCATGGCGGACTTGAAGAAGTCGTGCTGCTTCATGT
GGTCGGGGTAGCGGGCGAAGCACTGCAGGCCGTAGCCGAAGGTGGTCACGAGGGTGGGCCAGGGCACGGG
CAGCTTGCCGGTGGTGCAGATGAACTTCAGGGTCAGCTTGCCGTAGGTGGCATCGCCCTCGCCCTCGCCG
GACACGCTGAACTTGTGGCCGTTTACGTCGCCGTCCAGCTCGACCAGGATGGGCACCACCCCGGTGAACA
GCTCCTCGCCCTTGCTCACCATGGTGCTACCTCCGGATCCACCACGAATTCCGGACTTGTACAGCTCGTC
CATGCCGAGAGTGATCCCGGCGGCGGTCACGAACTCCAGCAGGACC
