>Addgene plasmid #21760 | pET28CLY1 | addgene partial sequence | sequence record 63753 | YFP-rev-primer 5'-CTGCAGGCCGTAGCCGAAGG-3'
AGGGTGGGCCAGGGCACGGGCAGCTTGCCGGTGGTGCAGATGAACTTCAGGGTCAGCTTGCCGTAGGTGG
CATCGCCCTCGCCCTCGCCGGACACGCTGAACTTGTGGCCGTTTACGTCGCCGTCCAGCTCGACCAGGAT
GGGCACCACCCCGGTGAACAGCTCCTCGCCCTTGCTCACCATGGTGCTACCTCCGGATCCACCACGAATT
CCGGACTTGTACAGCTCGTCCATGCCGAGAGTGATCCCGGCGGCGGTCACGAACTCCAGCAGGACCATGT
GATCGCGCTTCTCGTTGGGGTCTTTGCTCAGGGCGGACTGGGTGCTCAGGTAGTGGTTGTCGGGCAGCAG
CACGGGGCCGTCGCCGATGGGGGTGTTCTGCTGGTAGTGGTCGGCGAGCTGCACGCTGCCGTCCTCGATG
TTGTGGCGGATCTTGAAGTTGGCCTTGATGCCGTTCTTCTGCTTGTCGGCGGTGATATAGACGTTGTGGC
TGATGTAGTTGTACTCCAGCTTGTGCCCCAGGATGTTGCCGTCCTCCTTGAAGTCGATGCCCTTCAGCTC
GATGCGGTTCACCAGGGTGTCGCCCTCGAACTTCACCTCGGCGCGGGTCTTGTAGTTGCCGTCGTCCTTG
AAGAAGATGGTGCGCTCCTGGACGTAGCCTTCGGGCATGGCGGACTTGAAGAAGTCGTGCTGCTTCATGT
GGTCGGGGTAGCGGCTGAAGCACTGCACGCCCCAGGTCAGGGTGGTCACGAGGGTGGGCCAGGGCACGGG
CAGCTTGCCGGTGGTGCAGATGAACTTCAGGGTCAGCTTGCCGTAGGTGGCATCGCCCTCGCCCTCGCCG
GACACGCTGAACTTGTGGCCGTTTACGTCGCCGTCCAGCTCGACCAGGATGGGCACCACCCCGGTGAACA
GCTCC
